>Addgene plasmid #168239 | Tol2-LyzC-Cas9-pA-Cry-GFP | addgene full sequence | sequence record 356959 | Addgene NGS Result
CCACCTAAATTGTAAGCGTTAATATTTTGTTAAAATTCGCGTTAAATTTTTGTTAAATCAGCTCATTTTT
TAACCAATAGGCCGAAATCGGCAAAATCCCTTATAAATCAAAAGAATAGACCGAGATAGGGT
[37 nt withheld, positions 133-169]
AAAGAACGTGGACTCCAACGTCAAAGG
[32 nt withheld, positions 197-228]
GCTGGCTAAGAACTCATCAGCCTCCCCGGTCCATCTACCCACGTACCAATGCACCAATTGGCCACAATGA
CGGCTACTACATGGTGCCATTCCTTCCTCTTTATAGGAATGGAGACTACCTCCTGTCCAACAATGCTCTT
GGATACGAGTACGCCTACCTGTTGGACCCAGGTCATTGCACAACACCAGAAATGCCCTCTGATCTGCAAA
AGACGTGAATATCTGTTCAGACACCCATATCCACTCTGTTCCACACAGGTCAGAGGTTTGTCCAGGAGTT
CTTGACAGAGGTGTAAAAAGTACTCAAAAATTTTACTCAAGTGAAAGTACAAGTACTTAGGGAAAATTTT
ACTCAATTAAAAGTAAAAGTATCTGGCTAGAATCTTACTTGAGTAAAAGTAAAAAAGTACTCCATTAAAA
TTGTACTTGAGTATTAAGGAAGTAAAAGTAAAAGCAAGAAAGAAAACTAGAGATTCTTGTTTAAGCTTTT
AATCTCAAAAAACATTAAATGAAATGCATACAAGGTTTTATCCTGCTTTAGAACTGTTTGTATTTAATTA
TCAAACTATAAGACAGACAATCTAATGCCAGTACACGCTACTCAAAGTTGTAAAACCTCAGATTTAACTT
CAGTAGAAGCTGATTCTCAAAATTGTTAGTGTCAAGCCTAGCTCTTTTGGGGCTGAAAAGCAATCCTGCA
GTGCTGAAAAGCCTCTCACAGGCAGCCGATGCGGGAAGAGGTGTATTAGTCTTGATAGAGAGGCTGCAAA
TAGCAGGAAACGTGAGCAGAGACTCCCTGGTGTCTGAAACACAGGCCAGATTGGCCTTAAGATACATTGA
TGAGTTTGGACAAACCACAACTAGAATGCAGTGAAAAAAATGCTTTATTTGTGAAATTTGTGATGCTATT
GCTTTATTTGTAACCATTATAAGCTGCAATAAACAAGTTAACAACAACAATTGCATTCATTTTATGTTTC
AGGTTCAGGGGGAGGTGTGGGAGGTTTTTTAAAGCAAGTAAAACCTCTACAAATGTGGTATGGCTGATTA
TGATCTAGAGTCGCGGCCGCTTTACTTGTACAGCTCGTCCATGCCGAGAGTGATCCCGGCGGCGGTCACG
AACTCCAGCAGGACCATGTGATCGCGCTTCTCGTTGGGGTCTTTGCTCAGGGCGGACTGGGTGCTCAGGT
AGTGGTTGTCGGGCAGCAGCACGGGGCCGTCGCCGATGGGGGTGTTCTGCTGGTAGTGGTCGGCGAGCTG
CACGCTGCCGTCCTCGATGTTGTGGCGGATCTTGAAGTTCACCTTGATGCCGTTCTTCTGCTTGTCGGCC
ATGATATAGACGTTGTGGCTGTTGTAGTTGTACTCCAGCTTGTGCCCCAGGATGTTGCCGTCCTCCTTGA
AGTCGATGCCCTTCAGCTCGATGCGGTTCACCAGGGTGTCGCCCTCGAACTTCACCTCGGCGCGGGTCTT
GTAGTTGCCGTCGTCCTTGAAGAAGATGGTGCGCTCCTGGACGTAGCCTTCGGGCATGGCGGACTTGAAG
AAGTCGTGCTGCTTCATGTGGTCGGGGTAGCGGCTGAAGCACTGCACGCCGTAGGTCAGGGTGGTCACGA
GGGTGGGCCAGGGCACGGGCAGCTTGCCGGTGGTGCAGATGAACTTCAGGGTCAGCTTGCCGTAGGTGGC
ATCGCCCTCGCCCTCGCCGGACACGCTGAACTTGTGGCCGTTTACGTCGCCGTCCAGCTCGACCAGGATG
GGCACCACCCCGGTGAACAGCTCCTCGCCCTTGCTCACCATGGTGGCGACCGGTAATGTCAGACCTGGTA
ACTCCTTACTGTAACTTATTGCACCTGATGAACAAAAGATGTGAACTGAACGCAAGTAGGAGGCTAATAG
AGGCTAGTACAGTACAAAGATCCCCAAATGATGTGTGCCGGCCTTAGTGGAGGCAGACCCCTGGTTATAT
ACCTGTGCTGCAGAAAGAGGGGCTTACAAATGGATCTCTCTGGAATGGCATTATCTCATGGTGGGAACAG
TGTTGTCAGCAGAATCAGCGGGGTGGACTCTGACCTGAGAATGACAGTCTAGCACTGAATGGCTCAGACA
ATACTCTTGTGGCCAACTATCACCGGAAAATAAGTGCCTGCCAAAACAAACCAGACCAGATGAAGCTACA
TGGCTGTAGAACGTCAGTATTTAATGTGTTGTGGCCACTTGGTTCACCAGATTTAAGAGCTAATTTTTTT
AAATATCACAGATAATCAATCGCTTTTTTTTTTCTTGACTGAAAAGCTTAGACTGGAAAATTCTTTGAAA
AAGTTTGCACTACAGAAAATAAATACATAACATCCTGCACTGAATGCACACTATTAATAGAAAAGAGAGC
ATTATTGTAGGAAATGTATTGTATATGTACATTCTGTGCATTTCACAATTTTCTCGAGCAGGAAACAGCT
ATGACCATGATTACGCCAAGCTATCAACTTTGTATAGAAAAGTTGGCTCCGAATTCGCCCTTAAAACTCG
AGAGTTTGACTTGGGTTGATTATAGCAAATAGTGGAACACAAACAGATTTTGAAATATTCTTGCAAATTT
ATTTATTAAATCCATTCAAATATTGTCATTTTTTGTACTGTGTAATTTATATTGATTTGCTCATACAATA
TTTACATTTCGCTTAAACAATACACTATTATTTATATTTAAAAATAGCTATATATAAATCAAATGTATAG
CTCTTTTTTACACAATTAATCAAAGCTAAAATATTTGTCACACAAATACAGTAAGCCACTTCACAATGAT
ATCTTCAAAATCTGTGCTTGACTGAATCATTTCATTTATTGTTTTGTAATTCACATTATACCTTACGTTC
TCCAGGCACAGTTTGAATTGTTGATAAATGAAGATAATACATCTGATTTAATTAGTCTCCTTTGTTTATA
ATAACTTTAATCTAATTTGATAGTAATAATTCCAGCAATACATCCATTACAATAAAAATCGCTTTTTTAT
TTTGCACATTAGTTTGCCGGTATTTGTTTAAAGTTTCACCATACTTTTAAATCATGTGCTATTTGAAAAG
GGCTGTTATGACTGGAATTAAATGTTTTTTTTTATATCAGTGTTTTAGATTGAAGTACAATATTTATAGG
TAAAATTCACCAGCATATGCTTAAAGATAGCCATGCTCCAGGTCCTTGTGTCCTTCTAAGGTCTGTTTGT
GGTTTAAGCTGTTTGTTGACACACGCTTGTCTTCTCCATTTTTCTGTGAAGTTATTGTCAGTTTATTGCA
CACTGGGTTGCATTAAGCTGCAGTTTTTTCACAACAGTTTTCCACATTGTAACAGTCAGTCTCCAAATTA
TTCCATCAGTCCTCAAATTTAGTCATTTGAGGCCATGAAAACACTTAAAACTACATGAAGGTAGTTTGGC
ATTAGGTTTTAGACTTGTTCTTGTTTGGCATATTGCAACCTGTGTAAAAATGATTTGATTTTTATTTTTT
TTTTTTTTTTTTCAGAAAGAAACGGTCCAAAAAGAGTTATGTGAACATTTATCCATGTGTTTAATGTTTT
TTAAATTAAAAAAAAACATTTTTATTAAACCACTTGTGACTAAACCTTTTTTAGTTATTCTATTTTGTGA
CGAGTCTGAATGGCCAAAGTACTCTTGAATCCAAAATCTTTATAGTAAAATGTTTAATCTTACTTGCAGT
GTTGGGTATAATTTGTAACAAAGTTGAATTCCATATCTGCTGAGTGAAAAAGTAAAGTAAGAGATTGCTG
TAAATATTTAGGTTATTTATTTATTAATACAATATAGAAAGTAACAAAACACAATGTAAAAAATCAATAA
AGAAAGTAAATATTAAAAGTAATGATAAACTAATGATGTAAACAATATTAGCAACAAAGTTTGTACAATT
CAGGGAGGGTAAAGAATTTCACCTAATAGTCAAACTCTGTATTAAATAATATAAAATCTTTGTTCTTAGT
CTGAAGAGGAGACTGTGAGAGAAAGCTTACTGGTTGTTAAATTAGAAAATTTGTAACTTGCAGATTAAAA
TGATTTAAATAATTTTATAAAGGCCATGTTTGAAACAAATGTAAAAACATAATAAATGTTAAGAATTTCA
GATATTGAGATTTTACAATTTAAAAAAAGCAATAAAGTAATAGCAGAGACCTACACTCTTAAAGTAAATT
ACCCAACTCTGCTTACTAGTAACTTTTGGAATAGTTACTAGTATCCATTGAACAAATACTAGAATCTAAT
TAAATTGTGTGAGTGTCCAATGAAAAGATTCTTGTATTTAAAACAGTACCAGTATCTATATATGTACAAA
ATTTAGTGCTAGCAAAATGCAAATAAATACTACTGCATATAATGGATTGCATTGTAAATCGACTCGCCAT
AATACATTTATTTCCTATTTTTACTTTTAACAAAAAATAAGTTCACTGAGTATTTCATGTCATTAAATCG
CATTAAACCTCTTGCATGCTTTATGTACACTAGTGCAGTTCGCTAAATGACCACCGGTGTCACTAATAAC
ACGATCGTTTCTGAATTCTGCATTAAACGCCATTTATACGTTGCTCTTATTAGTAAACAATTTCTCCATC
ATGAGCTCGACCAGTATTGCATATTTCATCCTCTTAAATCCAGAGTTGTTTCTTTTAATCACTTTCTCTT
CATGATAAAAGCAGTTTTTGGTTTTCAGAAGTTTACAACAAACCCAGTCAGTTATTGCCTCAGCAAACAC
TGGAGCAACTGCACACTTGTGAAAAGCTTCTTGCGAAACACAAACCTTTCTCTGGACTTATAAATAAAGG
CATTCAGCAGCTCCACCATACACCTCCACTGGTCTTGATAAAGGGATCCTTTAAGGGCGAATTCGACCCA
AGTTTGTACAAAAAAGCAGGCTTGTAAAACGACGGCCAGTGAGCGCGCGTAATACGACTCACTATAGGGC
GAATTGGGTACCGGGCCCCCCCTCGAGGTCGACGCCACCATGGCTTCTCCACCTAAGAAGAAGAGAAAGG
TGGGAAGCATGGATAAGAAGTATAGCATCGGCCTGGATATTGGAACTAACTCCGTGGGTTGGGCAGTGAT
TACAGACGACTACAAGGTCCCTAGCAAGAAATTTAAGGTGCTGGGTAACACCGACAGGCACAGCATCAAG
AAAAATCTGATTGGAGCCCTGCTGTTCGGTTCTGGAGAGACTGCCGAAGCAACACGCCTGAAAAGAACAG
CAAGAAGGCGCTATACCAGAAGGAAGAATAGAATCTGTTACCTGCAGGAGATTTTCTCTAACGAAATGGC
TAAGGTGGACGATTCATTCTTTCATAGGCTGGAGGAAAGTTTCCTGGTCGAGGAAGATAAGAAACACGAG
CGCCATCCTATCTTTGGAAACATTGTGGACGAGGTCGCCTATCACGAAAAATACCCAACCATCTATCATC
TGCGCAAGAAACTGGCTGACTCTACTGATAAAGCCGACCTGAGACTGATCTATCTGGCTCTGGCCCACAT
GATTAAGTTCAGGGGTCATTTTCTGATCGAGGGCGATCTGAACCCCGACAATTCCGATGTGGACAAGCTG
TTCATCCAGCTGGTCCAGATTTACAATCAGCTGTTTGAGGAAAACCCTATTAATGCTTCCAGAGTGGACG
CAAAAGCTATCCTGTCAGCCAGGCTGTCCAAGTCACGCAGACTGGAGAACCTGATTGCACAGCTGCCCGG
AGAAAAGAGGAACGGTCTGTTTGGAAATCTGATCGCTCTGAGTCTGGGCCTGACTCCTAACTTCAAAAGC
AATTTTGATCTGGCTGAGGACGCCAAACTGCAGCTGTCAAAGGACACATATGACGATGACCTGGATAACC
TGCTGGCACAGATCGGAGATCAGTACGCTGACCTGTTCCTGGCTGCCAAAAATCTGTCCGACGCAATCCT
GCTGTCAGATATTCTGAGAGTGAACAGCGAGATTACAAAAGCACCTCTGAGTGCCAGCATGATCAAGAGA
TATGACGAGCACCATCAGGATCTGACCCTGCTGAAGGCTCTGGTCAGGCAGCAGCTGCCAGAGAAGTACA
AGGAAATTTTCTTTGATCAGTCCAAGAACGGCTACGCCGGTTATATCGACGGAGGCGCATCACAGGAGGA
ATTCTACAAGTTTATCAAACCTATTCTGGAGAAGATGGACGGAACTGAGGAACTGCTGGTGAAACTGAAT
AGAGAGGACCTGCTGAGGAAGCAGCGCACATTTGATAACGGTTCCATCCCACACCAGATTCATCTGGGAG
AGCTGCACGCTATCCTGAGGCGCCAGGAAGACTTCTACCCCTTTCTGAAAGATAACCGCGAGAAGATCGA
AAAAATTCTGACCTTCAGAATCCCTTACTATGTGGGTCCACTGGCTCGCGGAAACAGCAGATTTGCCTGG
ATGACTCGCAAATCCGAGGAAACCATTACTCCTTGGAACTTCGAGGAAGTGGTCGATAAGGGCGCCTCTG
CACAGTCCTTCATCGAGAGAATGACTAATTTTGACAAAAACCTGCCCAATGAGAAAGTGCTGCCTAAGCA
CTCCCTGCTGTACGAGTATTTCACTGTCTATAACGAACTGACAAAGGTGAAATACGTCACCGAGGGCATG
AGAAAGCCAGCCTTCCTGTCAGGAGAGCAGAAGAAAGCAATCGTGGATCTGCTGTTTAAAACCAACAGGA
AAGTGACTGTCAAGCAGCTGAAGGAGGACTACTTCAAGAAAATTGAATGCTTCGATTCCGTGGAGATCAG
CGGAGTCGAAGACAGATTTAACGCAAGCCTGGGCGCTTACCACGATCTGCTGAAGATCATTAAGGATAAA
GACTTCCTGGACAACGAGGAAAATGAGGATATCCTGGAAGACATTGTGCTGACACTGACCCTGTTTGAGG
ACAGAGGAATGATCGAGGAAAGACTGAAAACCTATGCTCATCTGTTCGATGACAAGGTGATGAAACAGCT
GAAGAGAAGGCGCTACACTGGCTGGGGTAGACTGAGCAGGAAGCTGATCAACGGCATTAGGGATAAACAG
TCAGGAAAGACAATCCTGGACTTTCTGAAAAGTGATGGCTTCGCCAACCGCAATTTTATGCAGCTGATTC
ACGATGACAGTCTGACCTTCAAAGAGGACATCCAGAAGGCTCAGGTGTCTGGACAGGGCCACTCCCTGCA
TGAGCAGATTGCAAACCTGGCTGGAAGCCCAGCCATCAAGAAAGGCATTCTGCAGACAGTGAAAATCGTC
GATGAGCTGGTGAAAGTCATGGGCCATAAGCCCGAAAACATCGTGATTGAGATGGCTCGCGAAAATCAGA
CAACCCAGAAGGGTCAGAAGAACAGTAGAGAGAGGATGAAAAGAATCGAGGAAGGCATTAAGGAGCTGGG
TAGCCAGATCCTGAAAGAGCACCCAGTGGAAAACACACAGCTGCAGAATGAGAAGCTGTATCTGTACTAT
CTGCAGAATGGAAGAGATATGTACGTGGACCAGGAGCTGGATATTAACAGGCTGTCTGATTACGACGTGG
ATCATATCGTCCCCCAGAGTTTCATCAAAGATGACAGCATTGACAACAAGGTGCTGACCAGGTCCGACAA
AAACAGAGGAAAATCAGATAATGTCCCTAGTGAGGAAGTGGTCAAGAAAATGAAGAACTACTGGAGACAG
CTGCTGAATGCCAAACTGATCACTCAGAGGAAGTTTGATAACCTGACAAAAGCAGAGCGCGGTGGACTGT
CAGAACTGGACAAAGCTGGATTCATCAAGAGGCAGCTGGTGGAAACACGCCAGATCACTAAACACGTCGC
ACAGATTCTGGATAGTCGCATGAACACAAAGTACGATGAGAATGACAAACTGATCAGAGAAGTGAAGGTC
ATTACCCTGAAGAGTAAACTGGTCAGCGACTTTAGGAAAGATTTCCAGTTTTATAAGGTCCGCGAGATTA
ACAATTATCACCATGCCCATGACGCATACCTGAACGCCGTGGTCGGTACCGCACTGATCAAGAAATACCC
AAAACTGGAGAGCGAATTCGTGTACGGAGACTATAAGGTGTACGATGTCAGAAAAATGATCGCCAAGTCC
GAGCAGGAAATTGGAAAAGCTACTGCCAAGTATTTCTTTTACTCAAACATCATGAATTTCTTTAAGACAG
AGATCACCCTGGCCAATGGAGAAATCCGCAAAAGGCCCCTGATTGAGACAAACGGAGAGACAGGCGAAAT
CGTGTGGGACAAAGGCAGAGATTTTGCAACCGTGAGGAAGGTCCTGAGCATGCCTCAAGTGAATATCGTC
AAGAAAACTGAGGTGCAGACAGGCGGTTTCTCAAAAGAAAGTATTCTGCCAAAACGCAACTCTGATAAGC
TGATCGCTAGAAAGAAAGACTGGGACCCTAAGAAGTATGGAGGCTTTGACTCTCCCACTGTGGCATACTC
CGTCCTGGTGGTCGCTAAGGTGGAGAAGGGCAAAAGCAAGAAACTGAAATCTGTCAAGGAGCTGCTGGGT
ATCACAATTATGGAGAGAAGCTCTTTCGAGAAGAACCCAATCGATTTTCTGGAGGCCAAAGGTTATAAGG
AAGTGAAGAAAGACCTGATCATTAAACTGCCCAAGTACAGTCTGTTTGAGCTGGAAAACGGCAGGAAACG
CATGCTGGCAAGCGCTGGAGAGCTGCAGAAAGGCAATGAACTGGCCCTGCCTTCTAAGTACGTGAACTTC
CTGTATCTGGCAAGCCACTACGAGAAGCTGAAAGGATCTCCAGAGGATAACGAACAGAAACAGCTGTTTG
TGGAGCAGCACAAGCATTATCTGGACGAGATCATTGAACAGATTAGCGAGTTCTCTAAAAGAGTGATCCT
GGCCGACGCAAATCTGGATAAGGTCCTGTCTGCTTACAACAAACACAGAGATAAGCCCATCAGGGAGCAG
GCCGAAAATATCATTCATCTGTTCACTCTGACAAACCTGGGCGCACCTGCAGCTTTCAAGTACTTCGACA
CTACAATCGATAGAAAGAGGTACACCTCCACTAAGGAGGTGCTGGACGCTACACTGATCCATCAGAGTAT
TACCGGCCTGTACGAAACAAGGATTGACCTGTCTCAGCTGGGTGGCGACTCACCGGTGAGATCTCCTAAG
AAGAAGAGAAAGGTGTGACCGCGGAATCTAGAGCGGCCGCCACCGCGGTGGAGCTCCAGCTTTTGTTCCC
TTTAGTGAGGGTTAATTGCGCGCTTGGCGTAATCATGGTCATAGCACCCAGCTTTCTTGTACAAAGTGGG
GGATCCAGACATGATAAGATACATTGATGAGTTTGGACAAACCACAACTAGAATGCAGTGAAAAAAATGC
TTTATTTGTGAAATTTGTGATGCTATTGCTTTATTTGTAACCATTATAAGCTGCAATAAACAAGTTAACA
ACAACAATTGCATTCATTTTATGTTTCAGGTTCAGGGGGAGGTGTGGGAGGTTTTTTCCAACTTTATTAT
ACATAGTTGATAATTCACTGGCCGTCGTTTTACGGTACCATCGATGATGATCCAGACATGATAAGATACA
TTGATGAGTTTGGACAAACCACAACTAGAATGCAGTGAAAAAAATGCTTTATTTGTGAAATTTGTGATGC
TATTGCTTTATTTGTAACCATTATAAGCTGCAATAAACAAGTTAACAACAACAATTGCATTCATTTTATG
TTTCAGGTTCAGGGGGAGGTGTGGGAGGTTTTTTAAAGCAAGTAAAACCTCTACAAATGTGGTATGGCTG
ATTATGATCCTCTAGATCAGATCTGCGAAGATACGGCCACGGGTGCTCTTGATCCTGTGGCTGATTTTGG
ACTGTGCTGCTCGCAGCTGCTGATGAATCACATACTTCCTCCATTTTCTTCCACTGATTGACTGTTATAA
TTTCCCTAATTTCCAGGTCAAGGTGCTGTGCATTGTGGTAATAGATGTGACATGACGTCACTTCCAAAGG
ACCAATGAACATGTCTGACCAATTTCATATAATGTGAAAACGATTTTCATAGGCAGAATAAATAACATTT
AAATTAAACTGGGCATCAGCGCAATTCAATTGGTTTGGTAATAGCAAGGGAAAATAGAATGAAGTGATCT
CCAAAAAATAAGTACTTTTTGACTGTAAATAAAATTGTAAGGAGTAAAAAGTACTTTTTTTTCTAAAAAA
ATGTAATTAAGTAAAAGTAAAAGTATTGATTTTTAATTGTACTCAAGTAAAGTAAAAATCCCCAAAAATA
ATACTTAAGTACAGTAATCAAGTAAAATTACTCAAGTACTTTACACCTCTGGTTCTTGACCCCCTACCTT
CAGCAAGCCCAGCAGATCCACTAGTTCTAGAGCGGCCGCCACCGCGGTGGAGCTCCAGCTTTTGTTCCCT
TTAGTGAGGGTTAATTGCGCGCTTGGCGTAATCATGGTCATAGCTGTTTCCTGTGTGAAATTGTTATCCG
CTCACAATTCCACACAACATACGAGCCGGAAGCATAAAGTGTAAAGCCTGGGGTGCCTAATGAGTGAGCT
AACTCACATTAATTGCGTTGCGCTCACTGCCCGCTTTCCAGTCGGGAAACCTGTCGTGCCAGCTGCATTA
ATGAATCGGCCAACGCGCGGGGAGAGGCGGTTTGCGTATTGGGCGCTCTTCCGCTTCCTCGCTCACTGAC
TCGCTGCGCTCGGTCGTTCGGCTGCGGCGAGCGGTATCAGCTCACTCAAAGGCGGTAATACGGTTATCCA
CAGAATCAGGGGATAACGCAGGAAAGAACATGTGAGCAAAAGGCCAGCAAAAGGCCAGGAACCGTAAAAA
GGCCGCGTTGCTGGCGTTTTTCCATAGGCTCCGCCCCCCTGACGAGCATCACAAAAATCGACGCTCAAGT
CAGAGGTGGCGAAACCCGACAGGACTATAAAGATACCAGGCGTTTCCCCCTGGAAGCTCCCTCGTGCGCT
CTCCTGTTCCGACCCTGCCGCTTACCGGATACCTGTCCGCCTTTCTCCCTTCGGGAAGCGTGGCGCTTTC
TCATAGCTCACGCTGTAGGTATCTCAGTTCGGTGTAGGTCGTTCGCTCCAAGCTGGGCTGTGTGCACGAA
CCCCCCGTTCAGCCCGACCGCTGCGCCTTATCCGGTAACTATCGTCTTGAGTCCAACCCGGTAAGACACG
ACTTATCGCCACTGGCAGCAGCCACTGGTAACAGGATTAGCAGAGCGAGGTATGTAGGCGGTGCTACAGA
GTTCTTGAAGTGGTGGCCTAACTACGGCTACACTAGAAGAACAGTATTTGGTATCTGCGCTCTGCTGAAG
CCAGTTACCTTCGGAAAAAGAGTTGGTAGCTCTTGATCCGGCAAACAAACCACCGCTGGTAGCGGTGGTT
TTTTTGTTTGCAAGCAGCAGATTACGCGCAGAAAAAAAGGATCTCAAGAAGATCCTTTGATCTTTTCTAC
GGGGTCTGACGCTCAGTGGAACGAAAACTCACGTTAAGGCATTTTGGTCATGAGATTATCAAAAAGGATC
TTCACCTAGATCCTTTTAAATTAAAAATGAAGTTTTAAATCAATCTAAAGTATATATGAGTAAACTTGGT
CTGACAGTTACCAATGCTTAATCAGTGAGGCACCTATCTCAGCGATCTGTCTATTTCGTTCATCCATAGT
TGCCTGACTCCCCGTCGTGTAGATAACTACGATACGGGAGGGCTTACCATCTGGCCCCAGTGCTGCAATG
ATACCGCGAGACCCACGCTCACCGGCTCCAGATTTATCAGCAATAAACCAGCCAGCCGGAAGGGCCGAGC
GCAGAAGTGGTCCTGCAACTTTATCCGCCTCCATCCAGTCTATTAATTGTTGCCGGGAAGCTAGAGTAAG
TAGTTCGCCAGTTAATAGTTTGCGCAACGTTGTTGCCATTGCTACAGGCATCGTGGTGTCACGCTCGTCG
TTTGGTATGGCTTCATTCAGCTCCGGTTCCCAACGATCAAGGCGAGTTACATGATCCCCCATGTTGTGCA
AAAAAGCGGTTAGCTCCTTCGGTCCTCCGATCGTTGTCAGAAGTAAGTTGGCCGCAGTGTTATCACTCAT
GGTTATGGCAGCACTGCATAATTCTCTTACTGTCATGCCATCCGTAAGATGCTTTTCTGTGACTGGTGAG
TACTCAACCAAGTCATTCTGAGAATAGTGTATGCGGCGACCGAGTTGCTCTTGCCCGGCGTCAATACGGG
ATAATACCGCGCCACATAGCAGAACTTTAAAAGTGCTCATCATTGGAAAACGTTCTTCGGGGCGAAAACT
CTCAAGGATCTTACCGCTGTTGAGATCCAGTTCGATGTAACCCACTCGTGCACCCAACTGATCTTCAGCA
TCTTTTACTTTCACCAGCGTTTCTGGGTGAGCAAAAACAGGAAGGCAAAATGCCGCAAAAAAGGGAATAA
GGGCGACACGGAAATGTTGAATACTCATACTCTTCCTTTTTCAATATTATTGAAGCATTTATCAGGGTTA
TTGTCTCATGAGCGGATACATATTTGAATGTATTTAGAAAAATAAACAAATAGGGGTTCCGCGCACATTT
CCCCGAAAAGTG
Features (pLannotate 1.2.2; 27 found; start..end, strand, type, name):
      7..228     -  rep_origin     M13 ori (fragment) (sequence partly withheld): M13 bacteriophage origin of replication; arrow indicates direction of (+) strand synthesis
    228..515     +  CDS            tyr (fragment) (sequence partly withheld): TYRO_ORYLA - Also known as tyro. Experimental evidence at transcript level: Swiss-Prot protein existence level 2. This is a copper-containing oxidase that functions in the formation of pigments such as melanins and other polyphenolic compounds. From Oryzias latipes (Japanese rice fish) (Japanese killifish).
   1056..1177    -  polyA_signal   SV40 poly(A) signal: SV40 polyadenylation signal
   1200..1283    -  CDS            large T antigen (fragment): large T antigen from SV40 (simian virus 40)
   1300..2019    -  CDS            EGFP: the original enhanced GFP (Yang et al., 1996) mammalian codon-optimized
   2703..2723    +  protein_bind   attB4: mutant version of attB; core recombination site for the Gateway® BP reaction BP Clonase™
   5127..5147    +  protein_bind   attB1: mutant version of attB; core recombination site for the Gateway® BP reaction BP Clonase™
   5150..5170    -  CDS            lacZα (fragment): LacZα fragment of β-galactosidase; lacZ fragment
   5178..5196    +  promoter       T7 promoter: promoter for bacteriophage T7 RNA polymerase
   5205..5232    -  misc_feature   MCS (fragment): pBluescript multiple cloning site
   5277..9377    +  CDS            cas9: CAS9_STRP1 - Also known as csn1 From Streptococcus pyogenes serotype M1.
   9425..9454    -  misc_feature   MCS (fragment): pBluescript multiple cloning site
   9467..9485    -  promoter       T3 promoter: promoter for bacteriophage T3 RNA polymerase
   9517..9537    -  protein_bind   attB2: mutant version of attB; core recombination site for the Gateway® BP reaction BP Clonase™
   9540..9674    -  polyA_signal   SV40 poly(A) signal: SV40 polyadenylation signal
   9761..9781    +  CDS            lacZα (fragment): LacZα fragment of β-galactosidase; lacZ fragment
   9797..9931    -  polyA_signal   SV40 poly(A) signal: SV40 polyadenylation signal
   9954..10037   -  CDS            large T antigen (fragment): large T antigen from SV40 (simian virus 40)
  10603..10643   -  misc_feature   MCS (fragment): pBluescript multiple cloning site
  10656..10674   -  promoter       T3 promoter: promoter for bacteriophage T3 RNA polymerase
  10717..10739   -  protein_bind   lac operator (fragment): The lac repressor binds to the lac operator to inhibit transcription in E. coli. This inhibition can be relieved by adding lactose or isopropyl-β-D-thiogalactopyranoside (IPTG). lac repressor encoded by lacI
  10743..10773   -  promoter       lac promoter: promoter for the E. coli lac operon
  10788..10809   -  protein_bind   CAP binding site: CAP binding activates transcription in the presence of cAMP. E. coli catabolite activator protein
  10822..10914   -  CDS            lacI (fragment): lac repressor; lacI; The lac repressor binds to the lac operator to inhibit transcription in E. coli. This inhibition can be relieved by adding lactose or isopropyl-β-D-thiogalactopyranoside (IPTG).
  11097..11685   -  rep_origin     ori: high-copy-number ColE1/pMB1/pBR322/pUC origin of replication
  11856..12716   -  CDS            AmpR: β-lactamase; bla; confers resistance to ampicillin, carbenicillin, and related antibiotics
  12717..12821   -  promoter       AmpR promoter: bla
