[The description below was written by a language model from this plasmid's Addgene catalogue record and pLannotate feature annotations shown in this document.]
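Description:
Tol2-LyzC-Cas9-pA-Cry-GFP is a 12.8 kb zebrafish expression plasmid for Tol2 transposon-mediated transgenesis, assembled by multisite Gateway recombination into an R4R3 pDest backbone. It is propagated in E. coli through a high-copy ColE1/pUC-type origin and selected with ampicillin via the β-lactamase gene. Remnants of a pBluescript-style backbone (M13 ori fragment, lac promoter/operator, T3 and T7 promoters, MCS fragments) are also present. The Tol2 arms are not annotated as such. A short fragment matched to medaka tyrosinase probably reflects Tol2-derived sequence, since the element was originally found in that locus.

The main payload sits between Gateway attB scars. The roughly 2.4 kb unannotated interval between attB4 and attB1 is where a 5′ entry promoter would lie, and by the plasmid name and stated purpose this should be the lysozyme C (LyzC) promoter, which drives neutrophil-specific expression. Downstream, between attB1 and attB2, is the Streptococcus pyogenes Cas9 coding sequence, derived from a previously published pME-Cas9 middle entry clone. The catalogue lists the species as human, which may refer to codon usage rather than origin. SV40 polyadenylation signals follow attB2.

A separate, oppositely oriented cassette encodes EGFP with an SV40 poly(A) signal. Its promoter is not annotated, but the name and purpose indicate a crystallin promoter giving green lens fluorescence, a visible marker for identifying transgenic carriers. The construct is used to generate zebrafish lines expressing Cas9 only in neutrophils. The associated publication describes this as part of a system for neutrophil-specific gene inactivation, and no guide RNA cassette is annotated in this plasmid.
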