Addgene plasmid #168239: Tol2-LyzC-Cas9-pA-Cry-GFP
Purpose: "neutrophil specific cas9 expression in zebrafish with green lens"
Depositing lab: Qing Deng. Depositing organization: Purdue University. Publication: A robust and flexible CRISPR/Cas9-based system for neutrophil-specific gene inactivation in zebrafish. Wang Y, Hsu AY, Walton EM, Park SJ, Syahirah R, Wang T, Zhou W, Ding C, Lemke AP, Zhang G, Tobin DM, Deng Q. J Cell Sci. 2021 Apr 15;134(8). pii: 237799. doi: 10.1242/jcs.258574. Epub 2021 Apr 22. PubMed 33722979.
Backbone
  Vector backbone: R4R3 pDest
  Vector type: Zebrafish expression
Growth in bacteria
  Bacterial resistance: Ampicillin, 100 μg/mL
  Growth temperature: 37°C
  Growth strain: DH5alpha
  Copy number: Unknown
Gene/Insert
  Gene/Insert name: Cas9
  Species: H. sapiens (human)
Resource information
  A portion of this plasmid was derived from a plasmid made by: pME-Cas9 is from the Zon laboratory (Ablain et al Dev Cell. 2015)
Terms and licenses: Academic/Nonprofit Terms; Industry Terms: Not Available to Industry
Depositor comments: Reference for pME-Cas9: A CRISPR/Cas9 Vector System for Tissue-Specific Gene Disruption in Zebrafish. Ablain J, Durand EM, Yang S, Zhou Y, Zon LI. Dev Cell. 2015 Mar 4. pii: S1534-5807(15)00075-1. doi: 10.1016/j.devcel.2015.01.032. 10.1016/j.devcel.2015.01.032
How to cite: Tol2-LyzC-Cas9-pA-Cry-GFP was a gift from Qing Deng (Addgene plasmid # 168239 ; http://n2t.net/addgene:168239 ; RRID:Addgene_168239)
